>Addgene plasmid #45246 | Tol2-mpx:Lifeact-Ruby | addgene partial sequence | sequence record 66901 | EBV-rev 5'-GTGGTTTGTCCAAACTCATC-3'
ATACGACTCACTATAGTTCTAGATCAGTCGACTTAAGCGCCTGTGCTATGTCTGCCCTCAGCTCTCTCAT
ATTGTTCCACGATGGTGTAGTCCCCATTATGGCTGATAATGTCGAGTTTAATATCAGTCATGTAGGCGCC
AGGCAGCTGCACTTGTTTCTTGGCCTTGTAGGTTGTTTTGACCTCGGCATCGTAGTGTCCTCCGTCTTTG
AGTTTCAGTCTCATTTTAATTTCGCCTTTCAGAGCGCCATCCTCAGGATACATTCTCTCGGTGGAGGCTT
CCCATCCCATTGTTTTTTTTTGCATGACAGGGCCATCGGAGGGGAAGTTGGTTCCTCTGAGTTTCACCTT
ATAAATAAACTCTCCGTCCTGGAGGGTGCTATCTTGTGTGACTGTCACCACGCCTCCGTCCTCGAAGTTC
ATGAATCTCTCCCACTTGAAGCCTTCAGGGAAGGAGAGCTTCAGATAGTCAGGGATGTCGGCAGGGTGTT
TAACATAGGCTTTGCTTCCGTACTGGAACTGAGGGCTCAGAATATCCCAGGAGAAGGGGAGGGGTCCTCC
TTTTGTGACCTTGAGCTTAGCGGTTTGTGTGCCCTCGTAAGGCCGGCCTTCTCCTTCTCCCTCAATCTCG
AACTCGTGTCCGTTGACGCTTCCCTCCATCTTGACCTTAAATCTCATAAACTCTTTGATGACATCCTCGG
AGCTGGCCATGGTAAGCTTGCCCATAGCACCAGCACCAGCACCAGCACCCGGATCCCCTTCTTCCTTTGA
GATGCTTTCGAATTTCTTGATCAAATCTGCGACACCCATGGTGGCGAGATCCCTAAAAACACATATTGAG
AC
