[The description below was written by a language model from this plasmid's Addgene catalogue record.]
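Description:
Tol2-mpx:Lifeact-Ruby is a zebrafish transgenesis plasmid built on a tol2-mpx backbone, in which the expression cassette is placed within the Tol2 transposon system. Tol2 vectors are generally used by supplying the plasmid together with Tol2 transposase in early embryos, so that the transposase excises the cassette flanked by the Tol2 ends and integrates it into the genome, giving either mosaic transient expression or stable germline-transmitted lines. The plasmid is propagated in E. coli under ampicillin selection. The record does not name the bacterial origin of replication, and the copy number is listed as unknown. The total size is recorded as about 12.6 kb, with the backbone listed as 3 kb without insert. No feature table is provided, so the exact arrangement of the Tol2 arms, any polyadenylation signal and other backbone elements cannot be described from the record.

The payload is Lifeact fused to the red fluorescent protein Ruby, cloned by restriction digestion between a BamHI site (destroyed in cloning) and a SalI site (retained), and derived in part from a plasmid obtained from another laboratory. Lifeact is a short actin-binding peptide that decorates filamentous actin, so the fusion acts as a live-cell F-actin reporter. Expression is driven by the mpx (myeloperoxidase) promoter, which restricts it to neutrophils. The construct is therefore used to visualise actin filament dynamics in neutrophils in live zebrafish, for example in studies of neutrophil protrusion, polarity and motility. The depositor notes a single sequence discrepancy in the vector backbone that is not considered to affect function.
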