Addgene plasmid #45246: Tol2-mpx:Lifeact-Ruby
Purpose: Zebrafish Tol2 transgenesis for Lifeact-Ruby expression under mpx promoter in neutrophils, labels actin filaments.
Depositing lab: Anna Huttenlocher. Depositing organization: University of Wisconsin, Madison. Publication: Differential regulation of protrusion and polarity by PI3K during neutrophil motility in live zebrafish. Yoo SK, Deng Q, Cavnar PJ, Wu YI, Hahn KM, Huttenlocher A. Dev Cell. 2010 Feb 16. 18(2):226-36. 10.1016/j.devcel.2009.11.015 PubMed 20159593.
Backbone
  Vector backbone: tol2-mpx
  Backbone size w/o insert (bp): 3000
  Total vector size (bp): 12600
  Modifications to backbone: added pRuby tagged LifeAct
  Vector type: zebrafish expression
Growth in bacteria
  Bacterial resistance: Ampicillin, 100 μg/mL
  Growth temperature: 37°C
  Growth strain: DH5alpha
  Copy number: Unknown
Gene/Insert
  Gene/Insert name: lifeact-ruby
  Promoter: mpx
  Cloning method: Restriction Enzyme; 5′ cloning site bamHI (destroyed during cloning); 3′ cloning site salI (not destroyed)
  Sequencing primers: 5′ ccaggtcattgcacaacaccag; 3′ gttatccgctcacaattccacac
Resource information
  A portion of this plasmid was derived from a plasmid made by: the original plasmid is a generous gift from M. Sixt
Terms and licenses: Academic/Nonprofit Terms; Industry Terms: Not Available to Industry
Depositor comments: Please note that Addgene's sequencing results differ from the full plasmid sequence information from the depositing laboratory at bp# 9886. This difference is in the vector backbone and is not a concern for the function of the plasmid according to the depositing laboratory.
How to cite: Tol2-mpx:Lifeact-Ruby was a gift from Anna Huttenlocher (Addgene plasmid # 45246 ; http://n2t.net/addgene:45246 ; RRID:Addgene_45246)
